Addgene plasmid #137003: CMV-mCyRFP2-CREB
Purpose: mCyRFP2-CREB donor for R-CREB
Depositing lab: Ryohei Yasuda. Publication: In Vivo Imaging of the Coupling between Neuronal and CREB Activity in the Mouse Brain. Laviv T, Scholl B, Parra-Bueno P, Foote B, Zhang C, Yan L, Hayano Y, Chu J, Yasuda R. Neuron. 2019 Dec 17. pii: S0896-6273(19)31037-2. doi: 10.1016/j.neuron.2019.11.028. PubMed 31883788.
Backbone
  Vector backbone: EGFP-C1
  Backbone size w/o insert (bp): 4000
  Total vector size (bp): 5700
  Vector type: Mammalian Expression
Growth in bacteria
  Bacterial resistance: Kanamycin, 50 μg/mL
  Growth temperature: 37°C
  Growth strain: DH5alpha
  Copy number: High Copy
Gene/Insert
  Gene/Insert name: CREB1
  Species: R. norvegicus (rat)
  Entrez Gene: Creb1 (a.k.a. Creb)
  Promoter: CMV
  Tag / fusion protein: mCyRFP2 (N terminal on insert)
  Cloning method: Gibson Cloning
  Sequencing primers: 5′ CMV_For
Resource information
  A portion of this plasmid was derived from a plasmid made by: CREB was a gift from Marc Montminy, Addgene #22394
Terms and licenses: Academic/Nonprofit Terms; Industry Terms: Not Available to Industry
How to cite: CMV-mCyRFP2-CREB was a gift from Ryohei Yasuda (Addgene plasmid # 137003 ; http://n2t.net/addgene:137003 ; RRID:Addgene_137003)
