[The description below was written by a language model from this plasmid's Addgene catalogue record and pLannotate feature annotations shown in this document.]
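Description:
CMV-mCyRFP2-CREB is a mammalian expression plasmid of about 5.7 kb built on the EGFP-C1 backbone, in which the original fluorescent protein position is occupied by the red fluorescent protein mCyRFP2 fused to the N-terminus of rat CREB1. The fusion is transcribed from the human cytomegalovirus immediate-early enhancer and promoter and terminated by the SV40 polyadenylation signal, with the residual multiple cloning site lying just downstream of the CREB coding region. The automated annotation labels the fluorescent protein as mCyRFP1, a monomeric cyan-excitable red fluorescent protein. This most likely reflects the close similarity of the two variants, since the catalogue entry identifies the tag as mCyRFP2. The short fragments annotated as large T antigen, ble and bGH poly(A) appear to be incidental matches within backbone sequence rather than functional elements.

In bacteria the plasmid replicates at high copy from a ColE1/pUC-type origin and also carries an f1 origin. A single NeoR/KanR gene (aminoglycoside phosphotransferase) is preceded by tandem bacterial (bla) and SV40 early promoters and followed by the HSV TK polyadenylation signal. It therefore provides kanamycin selection in E. coli and can confer G418 resistance in transfected mammalian cells.

CREB is a phosphorylation-dependent transcription factor that binds cAMP response elements. According to the record, this fusion is the donor component of a sensor called R-CREB, and the associated work concerns imaging CREB activity alongside neuronal activity in the mouse brain. The acceptor partner and the readout mechanism are not described in the record.
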