Features (pLannotate 1.2.2; 15 found; start..end, strand, type, name):
     61..364     +  enhancer       CMV enhancer: human cytomegalovirus immediate early enhancer
    365..568     +  promoter       CMV promoter: human cytomegalovirus (CMV) immediate early promoter
    613..1314    +  CDS            mCyRFP1: monomeric cyan-excitable red fluorescent protein (Laviv et al., 2016)
   1342..2355    +  CDS            Creb1: CREB1_RAT - Also known as Creb-1. Experimental evidence at protein level: Swiss-Prot protein existence level 1. Phosphorylation-dependent transcription factor that stimulates transcription upon binding to the DNA cAMP response element (CRE), a sequence present in many viral and cellular promoters. Transcription activation is enhanced by the TORC coactivators which act independently of Ser-119 phosphorylation. Involved in different cellular processes including the synchronization of circadian rhythmicity and the differentiation of adipose cells (By similarity). From Rattus norvegicus (Rat).
   2359..2424    +  misc_feature   MCS: multiple cloning site
   2441..2525    +  CDS            large T antigen (fragment): large T antigen from SV40 (simian virus 40)
   2548..2669    +  polyA_signal   SV40 poly(A) signal: SV40 polyadenylation signal
   2703..3131    -  rep_origin     f1 ori (sequence partly withheld): f1 bacteriophage origin of replication; arrow indicates direction of (+) strand synthesis
   3158..3262    +  promoter       AmpR promoter: bla
   3264..3621    +  promoter       SV40 promoter: SV40 enhancer and early promoter
   3656..4450    +  CDS            NeoR/KanR: aminoglycoside phosphotransferase from Tn5; aph(3')-II (or nptII); confers resistance to neomycin, kanamycin, and G418 (Geneticin®)
   4471..4623    +  CDS            ble (fragment): BLE_KLEPN - Experimental evidence at protein level: Swiss-Prot protein existence level 1. Binding protein with a strong affinity to the bleomycin family of antibiotics. Binds to CL990; an antimitotic-antibiotic compound. From Klebsiella pneumoniae.
   4682..4729    +  polyA_signal   HSV TK poly(A) signal: herpes simplex virus thymidine kinase polyadenylation signal (Cole and Stacy, 1985)
   4820..4836    -  polyA_signal   bGH poly(A) signal (fragment): bovine growth hormone polyadenylation signal
   5058..5646    +  rep_origin     ori: high-copy-number ColE1/pMB1/pBR322/pUC origin of replication
>Addgene plasmid #137003 | CMV-mCyRFP2-CREB | addgene full sequence | sequence record 272044 | Addgene NGS Result
TAGTTATTAATAGTAATCAATTACGGGGTCATTAGTTCATAGCCCATATATGGAGTTCCGCGTTACATAA
CTTACGGTAAATGGCCCGCCTGGCTGACCGCCCAACGACCCCCGCCCATTGACGTCAATAATGACGTATG
TTCCCATAGTAACGCCAATAGGGACTTTCCATTGACGTCAATGGGTGGAGTATTTACGGTAAACTGCCCA
CTTGGCAGTACATCAAGTGTATCATATGCCAAGTACGCCCCCTATTGACGTCAATGACGGTAAATGGCCC
GCCTGGCATTATGCCCAGTACATGACCTTATGGGACTTTCCTACTTGGCAGTACATCTACGTATTAGTCA
TCGCTATTACCATGGTGATGCGGTTTTGGCAGTACATCAATGGGCGTGGATAGCGGTTTGACTCACGGGG
ATTTCCAAGTCTCCACCCCATTGACGTCAATGGGAGTTTGTTTTGGCACCAAAATCAACGGGACTTTCCA
AAATGTCGTAACAACTCCGCCCCATTGACGCAAATGGGCGGTAGGCGTGTACGGTGGGAGGTCTATATAA
GCAGAGCTGGTTTAGTGAACCGTCAGATCCGCTAGCGCTACCGGTCGCCACCATGGTGAGCAAGGGCGAG
GAGCTGATCAAGGAGGAAATGACCAGCAAGCTGTACCTGGAAGGCAGCGTGAACGGCCACTACTTCAAGT
GCACCCACGAAGGGGAGGGCAAGCCCTACGAGGGCAAGCAGACCGCCAGGATCAAGGTGGTGGAGGGAGG
CCCCCTGCCGTTCGCATTCGACATCCTGGCCACCCACTTTATGTACGGGAGCAAGGTGTTCATCAAGTAC
CCCGCCGACATCCCCGATTATTTTAAGCAGTCCTTCCCTGAGGGCTTCACATGGGAGAGAGTCATGGTGT
TCGAAGACGGGGGCGTGCTGACCACTACCCAGGACACCAGCCTCCAGGACGGCGTGCTCATCTACAACGT
CAAGACCAGAGGGGTGAACTTCCCAGCCAACGGCCCCGTGATGCAGAAGAAAACACTGGGCTGGGAGCCC
AGCACCGAGACCATGTACCCCGCCGACGGCGGCCTGGAAGGCAGATGCGACAAGAAGCTGAAGCTCGTGG
GCGGGGGCCACCTGCACGTCAACTTCAAGACCACATACAAGTCCAAGAAACCCGTGAAGATGCCCGGCGT
CCACTACGTGGACAGGAGACTGGAAAGAATCAAGGAGGCCGACAACGAGACCTACGTCGAGCAGTACGAG
CACGCTGTGGCCAGATACTCCAACCTGGGCGGAGGCATGGACGAGCTGTACAAGCCTACCCCTACCCCTA
CCATGACCATGGACTCTGGAGCAGACAACCAGCAGAGTGGAGATGCTGCTGTAACAGAAGCTGAAAGTCA
ACAAATGACAGTTCAAGCCCAGCCACAGATTGCCACATTAGCCCAGGTATCCATGCCAGCAGCTCATGCG
ACGTCATCTGCTCCCACTGTAACCTTAGTGCAGCTGCCCAATGGGCAGACAGTCCAGGTCCATGGGGTCA
TCCAGGCGGCCCAGCCATCAGTTATTCAGTCTCCACAAGTCCAAACAGTTCAGTCTTCCTGTAAGGACTT
AAAAAGACTTTTCTCCGGAACTCAGATTTCAACTATTGCAGAAAGTGAAGATTCACAGGAGTCTGTGGAT
AGTGTAACTGATTCCCAAAAACGAAGGGAAATCCTTTCAAGGAGGCCTTCCTACAGGAAAATTTTGAATG
ACTTATCTTCTGATGCACCAGGGGTGCCAAGGATTGAAGAAGAAAAATCAGAAGAAGAGACTTCAGCCCC
TGCCATCACCACTGTAACAGTGCCAACCCCGATTTACCAAACTAGCAGTGGGCAGTATATTGCCATTACC
CAGGGAGGAGCAATACAGCTGGCTAACAATGGTACCGATGGGGTACAGGGCCTGCAGACATTAACCATGA
CCAATGCAGCTGCCACTCAGCCGGGTACTACCATTCTACAATATGCACAGACCACTGATGGACAGCAGAT
TCTAGTGCCCAGCAACCAAGTTGTTGTTCAAGCTGCCTCTGGTGATGTACAAACATACCAGATTCGCACA
GCACCCACTAGCACCATTGCCCCTGGAGTTGTTATGGCGTCCTCCCCAGCACTTCCTACACAGCCTGCTG
AAGAAGCAGCACGAAAGAGAGAGGTTCGTCTAATGAAGAACAGGGAAGCAGCAAGAGAATGTCGTAGAAA
GAAGAAAGAATATGTGAAATGTTTAGAGAACAGAGTGGCAGTGCTTGAAAACCAAAACAAAACATTGATT
GAGGAGCTAAAAGCACTTAAGGACCTTTACTGCCACAAGTCAGATTGATCCGGACTCAGATCTCGAGCTC
AAGCTTCGAATTCTGCAGTCGACGGTACCGCGGGCCCGGGATCCACCGGATCTAGATAACTGATCATAAT
CAGCCATACCACATTTGTAGAGGTTTTACTTGCTTTAAAAAACCTCCCACACCTCCCCCTGAACCTGAAA
CATAAAATGAATGCAATTGTTGTTGTTAACTTGTTTATTGCAGCTTATAATGGTTACAAATAAAGCAATA
GCATCACAAATTTCACAAATAAAGCATTTTTTTCACTGCATTCTAGTTGTGGTTTGTCCAAACTCATCAA
TGTATCTTAACGCGTAAATTGTAAGCGTTAATATTTTGTTAAAATTCGCGTTAAATTTTTGTTAAATCAG
CTCATTTTTTAACCAATAGGCCGAAATCGGCAAAATCCCTTATAAATCAAAAGAATAGACCGAGATAGGG
T
[37 nt withheld, positions 2802-2838]
AAAGAACGTGGACTCCAACGTCAAAGG
[49 nt withheld, positions 2866-2914]
T
[91 nt withheld, positions 2916-3006]
G
[124 nt withheld, positions 3008-3131]
CAGGTGGCACTTTTCGGGGAAATGTGCGCGGAACCCCTATTTGTTTATTTTTCTAAATACATTCAAATAT
GTATCCGCTCATGAGACAATAACCCTGATAAATGCTTCAATAATATTGAAAAAGGAAGAGTCCTGAGGCG
GAAAGAACCAGCTGTGGAATGTGTGTCAGTTAGGGTGTGGAAAGTCCCCAGGCTCCCCAGCAGGCAGAAG
TATGCAAAGCATGCATCTCAATTAGTCAGCAACCAGGTGTGGAAAGTCCCCAGGCTCCCCAGCAGGCAGA
AGTATGCAAAGCATGCATCTCAATTAGTCAGCAACCATAGTCCCGCCCCTAACTCCGCCCATCCCGCCCC
TAACTCCGCCCAGTTCCGCCCATTCTCCGCCCCATGGCTGACTAATTTTTTTTATTTATGCAGAGGCCGA
GGCCGCCTCGGCCTCTGAGCTATTCCAGAAGTAGTGAGGAGGCTTTTTTGGAGGCCTAGGCTTTTGCAAA
GATCGATCAAGAGACAGGATGAGGATCGTTTCGCATGATTGAACAAGATGGATTGCACGCAGGTTCTCCG
GCCGCTTGGGTGGAGAGGCTATTCGGCTATGACTGGGCACAACAGACAATCGGCTGCTCTGATGCCGCCG
TGTTCCGGCTGTCAGCGCAGGGGCGCCCGGTTCTTTTTGTCAAGACCGACCTGTCCGGTGCCCTGAATGA
ACTGCAAGACGAGGCAGCGCGGCTATCGTGGCTGGCCACGACGGGCGTTCCTTGCGCAGCTGTGCTCGAC
GTTGTCACTGAAGCGGGAAGGGACTGGCTGCTATTGGGCGAAGTGCCGGGGCAGGATCTCCTGTCATCTC
ACCTTGCTCCTGCCGAGAAAGTATCCATCATGGCTGATGCAATGCGGCGGCTGCATACGCTTGATCCGGC
TACCTGCCCATTCGACCACCAAGCGAAACATCGCATCGAGCGAGCACGTACTCGGATGGAAGCCGGTCTT
GTCGATCAGGATGATCTGGACGAAGAGCATCAGGGGCTCGCGCCAGCCGAACTGTTCGCCAGGCTCAAGG
CGAGCATGCCCGACGGCGAGGATCTCGTCGTGACCCATGGCGATGCCTGCTTGCCGAATATCATGGTGGA
AAATGGCCGCTTTTCTGGATTCATCGACTGTGGCCGGCTGGGTGTGGCGGACCGCTATCAGGACATAGCG
TTGGCTACCCGTGATATTGCTGAAGAGCTTGGCGGCGAATGGGCTGACCGCTTCCTCGTGCTTTACGGTA
TCGCCGCTCCCGATTCGCAGCGCATCGCCTTCTATCGCCTTCTTGACGAGTTCTTCTGAGCGGGACTCTG
GGGTTCGAAATGACCGACCAAGCGACGCCCAACCTGCCATCACGAGATTTCGATTCCACCGCCGCCTTCT
ATGAAAGGTTGGGCTTCGGAATCGTTTTCCGGGACGCCGGCTGGATGATCCTCCAGCGCGGGGATCTCAT
GCTGGAGTTCTTCGCCCACCCTAGGGGGAGGCTAACTGAAACACGGAAGGAGACAATACCGGAAGGAACC
CGCGCTATGACGGCAATAAAAAGACAGAATAAAACGCACGGTGTTGGGTCGTTTGTTCATAAACGCGGGG
TTCGGTCCCAGGGCTGGCACTCTGTCGATACCCCACCGAGACCCCATTGGGGCCAATACGCCCGCGTTTC
TTCCTTTTCCCCACCCCACCCCCCAAGTTCGGGTGAAGGCCCAGGGCTCGCAGCCAACGTCGGGGCGGCA
GGCCCTGCCATAGCCTCAGGTTACTCATATATACTTTAGATTGATTTAAAACTTCATTTTTAATTTAAAA
GGATCTAGGTGAAGATCCTTTTTGATAATCTCATGACCAAAATCCCTTAACGTGAGTTTTCGTTCCACTG
AGCGTCAGACCCCGTAGAAAAGATCAAAGGATCTTCTTGAGATCCTTTTTTTCTGCGCGTAATCTGCTGC
TTGCAAACAAAAAAACCACCGCTACCAGCGGTGGTTTGTTTGCCGGATCAAGAGCTACCAACTCTTTTTC
CGAAGGTAACTGGCTTCAGCAGAGCGCAGATACCAAATACTGTTCTTCTAGTGTAGCCGTAGTTAGGCCA
CCACTTCAAGAACTCTGTAGCACCGCCTACATACCTCGCTCTGCTAATCCTGTTACCAGTGGCTGCTGCC
AGTGGCGATAAGTCGTGTCTTACCGGGTTGGACTCAAGACGATAGTTACCGGATAAGGCGCAGCGGTCGG
GCTGAACGGGGGGTTCGTGCACACAGCCCAGCTTGGAGCGAACGACCTACACCGAACTGAGATACCTACA
GCGTGAGCTATGAGAAAGCGCCACGCTTCCCGAAGGGAGAAAGGCGGACAGGTATCCGGTAAGCGGCAGG
GTCGGAACAGGAGAGCGCACGAGGGAGCTTCCAGGGGGAAACGCCTGGTATCTTTATAGTCCTGTCGGGT
TTCGCCACCTCTGACTTGAGCGTCGATTTTTGTGATGCTCGTCAGGGGGGCGGAGCCTATGGAAAAACGC
CAGCAACGCGGCCTTTTTACGGTTCCTGGCCTTTTGCTGGCCTTTTGCTCACATGTTCTTTCCTGCGTTA
TCCCCTGATTCTGTGGATAACCGTATTACCGCCATGCAT
